Addgene plasmid #40007: EKAR2G_design2_mTFP_159_Venus_195
Depositing lab: Olivier Pertz. Depositing organization: University of Basel. Publication: A Versatile Toolkit to Produce Sensitive FRET Biosensors to Visualize Signaling in Time and Space. Fritz RD, Letzelter M, Reimann A, Martin K, Fusco L, Ritsma L, Ponsioen B, Fluri E, Schulte-Merker S, van Rheenen J, Pertz O. Sci Signal. 2013 Jul 23;6(285):rs12. doi: 10.1126/scisignal.2004135. PubMed 23882122.
Backbone
  Vector backbone: pTriEx4
  Backbone manufacturer: Novagen
  Backbone size w/o insert (bp): 4900
  Total vector size (bp): 6900
  Vector type: Mammalian Expression, Bacterial Expression, Insect Expression
Growth in bacteria
  Bacterial resistance: Ampicillin, 100 μg/mL
  Growth temperature: 37°C
  Growth strain: Top10
  Copy number: High Copy
Gene/Insert
  Gene/Insert name: Erk activity reporter
  Species: Synthetic
  Insert size (bp): 1994
  Promoter: CMV
  Tag / fusion protein: His-Myc (N terminal on insert)
  Cloning method: Restriction Enzyme; 5′ cloning site PacI (not destroyed); 3′ cloning site XhoI (not destroyed)
  Sequencing primers: 5′ ctggttattgtgctgtctc; 3′ tcagtggtatttgtga
Resource information
  A portion of this plasmid was derived from a plasmid made by: Karel Svoboda, Janelia Farm Research Campus, Howard Hughes Medical Institute, Ashburn
Terms and licenses: Academic/Nonprofit Terms; Industry Terms: Not Available to Industry
Depositor comments: A genetically encoded fluorescent sensor of ERK activity. 2008. PNAS 205(49)
How to cite: EKAR2G_design2_mTFP_159_Venus_195 was a gift from Olivier Pertz (Addgene plasmid # 40007 ; http://n2t.net/addgene:40007 ; RRID:Addgene_40007)
