[The description below was written by a language model from this plasmid's Addgene catalogue record.]
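Description:
EKAR2G_design2_mTFP_159_Venus_195 is a plasmid of about 6.9 kb built on the Novagen pTriEx4 backbone, a multi-host expression vector catalogued for use in mammalian, bacterial and insect cells. It is maintained in E. coli as a high-copy plasmid under ampicillin selection. No feature table accompanies the record, so the origin of replication, polyadenylation signal and any additional host-specific promoters of the backbone are not itemised. The only promoter listed for the insert is CMV, which drives strong constitutive expression in mammalian cells.

The payload is a synthetic insert of roughly 2 kb encoding an ERK activity reporter, cloned between PacI and XhoI sites that both remain intact, and carrying an N-terminal His-Myc tag for purification and immunodetection. It is a genetically encoded FRET biosensor from a second-generation EKAR series, part of a toolkit for producing sensitive FRET sensors to visualise signalling in time and space, and a portion of it derives from an earlier published ERK sensor. The name indicates an mTFP donor and a Venus acceptor. The numbers 159 and 195 probably denote particular variants of each fluorophore, such as circular permutation positions, and "design2" one of several sensor layouts, but the record does not define these terms. In sensors of this class, ERK phosphorylation of a substrate peptide promotes its binding to a phospho-recognition domain, changing the distance or orientation between the fluorophores and therefore the FRET signal. The exact sensing modules are not stated here. The typical use is transfection into cultured cells for live ratiometric imaging of ERK signalling dynamics.
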