>Addgene plasmid #40007 | EKAR2G_design2_mTFP_159_Venus_195 | depositor partial sequence | sequence record 50855 | Biosensor
CCATGGCACACCATCACCACCATCACGGGAGCGGGGAGCAGAAACTAATATCAGAGGAGGATCTTGGCTC
AGGAACCGGTAGATCTGGGCACATGGCGGACGAGGAGAAGCTGCCGCCCGGCTGGGAGAAGCGCATGAGC
CGCAGCTCAGGCCGAGTGTACTACTTCAACCACATCACTAACGCCAGCCAGTGGGAGCGGCCCAGCGGCA
ACAGCAGCAGTGGTGGCAAAAACGGGCAGGGGGAGCCTGCCAGGAAGCTGCGCATTCTGCAGTCGACTAG
GGAGCAAGGGCTTGTGGGATCCGACGGCGTGCTGAAGGGCGACGTCAAGCACAAGCTGCTGCTGGAGGGC
GGCGGCCACCACCGCGTTGACTTCAAGACCATCTACAGGGCCAAGAAGGCGGTGAAGCTGCCCGACTATC
ACTTTGTGGACCACCGCATCGAGATCCTGAACCACGACAAGGACTACAACAAGGTGACCGTTTACGAGAG
CGCCGTGGCCCGCAACTCCACCGACGGCATGGACGAGCTGTACAAGGGTGCTAGCGGAGGAATGGTGAGC
AAGGGCGAGGAGACCACAATGGGCGTAATCAAGCCCGACATGAAGATCAAGCTGAAGATGGAGGGCAACG
TGAATGGCCACGCCTTCGTGATCGAGGGCGAGGGCGAGGGCAAGCCCTACGACGGCACCAACACCATCAA
CCTGGAGGTGAAGGAGGGAGCCCCCCTGCCCTTCTCCTACGACATTCTGACCACCGCGTTCGCCTACGGC
AACAGGGCCTTCACCAAGTACCCCGACGACATCCCCAACTACTTCAAGCAGTCCTTCCCCGAGGGCTACT
CTTGGGAGCGCACCATGACCTTCGAGGACAAGGGCATCGTGAAGGTGAAGTCCGACATCTCCATGGAGGA
GGACTCCTTCATCTACGAGATACACCTCAAGGGCGAGAACTTCCCCCCCAACGGCCCCGTGATGCAGAAG
AAGACCACCGGCTGGGACGCCTCCACCGAGAGGATGTACGTGCGCTCCGGAACTTCTGGTTCTGGTAAAC
CTGGTTCTGGTGAAGGTTCTACTAAAGCGGCCGCCATGATGGTGAGCAAGGGCGAGGAGCTGTTCACCGG
GGTGGTGCCCATCCTGGTCGAGCTGGACGGCGACGTAAACGGCCACAAGTTCAGCGTGTCCGGCGAGGGC
GAGGGCGATGCCACCTACGGCAAGCTGACCCTGAAGCTGATCTGCACCACCGGCAAGCTGCCCGTGCCCT
GGCCCACCCTCGTGACCACCCTGGGCTACGGCCTGATGTGCTTCGCCCGCTACCCCGACCACATGAAGCA
GCACGACTTCTTCAAGTCCGCCATGCCCGAAGGCTACGTCCAGGAGCGCACCATCTTCTTCAAGGACGAC
GGCAACTACAAGACCCGCGCCGAGGTGAAGTTCGAGGGCGACACCCTGGTGAACCGCATCGAGCTGAAGG
GCATCGACTTCAAGGAGGACGGCAACATCCTGGGGCACAAGCTGGAGTACAACTACAACAGCCACAACGT
CTATATCACCGCCGACAAGCAGAAGAACGGCATCAAGGCCAACTTCAAGATCCGCCACAACATCGAGGAC
GGCGGCGTGCAGCTCGCCGACCACTACCAGCAGAACACCCCCATCGGCGACGGCCCCGTGGGTACCGCTG
ACCAACTGACTGAAGAGTGGTCGACGGTACAGCGGACCGCGCCTGACGTACCACGTACACCAGTAGGAAA
GGCAAAGCTTTCATTCCAATTCCCGCGGGCGCGGGATATCCTTCAAAAAAAACTTGAAGAACTTGAACTT
GACGAATGAGATATCTGACTCGAG
