>Addgene plasmid #40007 | EKAR2G_design2_mTFP_159_Venus_195 | addgene partial sequence | sequence record 54693 | pTriExUP
ATACGACTCACTATAGGGGAATTGTGAGCGGATAACAATTCCCCGGAGTTAATCCGGGACCTTTAATTCA
ACCCAACACAATATATTATAGTTAAATAAGAATTATTATCAAATCATTTGTATATTAATTAAAATACTAT
ACTGTAAATTACATTTTATTTACAATCAAAGGAGATATACCATGGCACACCATCACCACCATCACGGGAG
CGGGGAGCAGAAACTAATATCAGAGGAGGATCTTGGCTCAGGAACCGGTAGATCTGGGCACATGGCGGAC
GAGGAGAAGCTGCCGCCCGGCTGGGAGAAGCGCATGAGCCGCAGCTCAGGCCGAGTGTACTACTTCAACC
ACATCACTAACGCCAGCCAGTGGGAGCGGCCCAGCGGCAACAGCAGCAGTGGTGGCAAAAACGGGCAGGG
GGAGCCTGCCAGGAAGCTGCGCATTCTGCAGTCGACTAGGGAGCAAGGGCTTGTGGGATCCGACGGCGTG
CTGAAGGGCGACGTCAAGCACAAGCTGCTGCTGGAGGGCGGCGGCCACCACCGCGTTGACTTCAAGACCA
TCTACAGGGCCAAGAAGGCGGTGAAGCTGCCCGACTATCACTTTGTGGACCACCGCATCGAGATCCTGAA
CCACGACAAGGACTACAACAAGGTGACCGTTTACGAGAGCGCCGTGGCCCGCAACTCCACCGACGGCATG
GACGAGCTGTACAAGGGTGCTAGCGGAGGAATGGTGAGCAAGGGCGAGGAGACCACAATGGGCGTAATCA
AGCCCGACATGAAGATCAAGCTGAAGATGGAGGGCAACGTGAATGGCCACGCCTTCGTGATCGAGGGCGA
GGGCGAGGGCAAGCCC
