>Addgene plasmid #40007 | EKAR2G_design2_mTFP_159_Venus_195 | addgene partial sequence | sequence record 54795 | pTriExDOWN 5'-TCGATCTCAGTGGTATTTGTG-3'
CCTTCTGATAGGCAGCCTGCACCTGAGGTTAATCACTTAGTGATGGTGATGGTGATGGTGGTGCTCGAGT
CAGATATCTCATTCGTCAAGTTCAAGTTCTTCAAGTTTTTTTTGAAGGATATCCCGCGCCCGCGGGAATT
GGAATGAAAGCTTTGCCTTTCCTACTGGTGTACGTGGTACGTCAGGCGCGGTCCGCTGTACCGTCGACCA
CTCTTCAGTCAGTTGGTCAGCGGTACCCACGGGGCCGTCGCCGATGGGGGTGTTCTGCTGGTAGTGGTCG
GCGAGCTGCACGCCGCCGTCCTCGATGTTGTGGCGGATCTTGAAGTTGGCCTTGATGCCGTTCTTCTGCT
TGTCGGCGGTGATATAGACGTTGTGGCTGTTGTAGTTGTACTCCAGCTTGTGCCCCAGGATGTTGCCGTC
CTCCTTGAAGTCGATGCCCTTCAGCTCGATGCGGTTCACCAGGGTGTCGCCCTCGAACTTCACCTCGGCG
CGGGTCTTGTAGTTGCCGTCGTCCTTGAAGAAGATGGTGCGCTCCTGGACGTAGCCTTCGGGCATGGCGG
ACTTGAAGAAGTCGTGCTGCTTCATGTGGTCGGGGTAGCGGGCGAAGCACATCAGGCCGTAGCCCAGGGT
GGTCACGAGGGTGGGCCAGGGCACGGGCAGCTTGCCGGTGGTGCAGATCAGCTTCAGGGTCAGCTTGCCG
TAGGTGGCATCGCCCTCGCCCTCGCCGGACACGCTGAACTTGTGGCCGTTTACGTCGCCGTCCAGCTCGA
CCAGGATGGGCACCACCCCGGTGAACAGCTCCTCGCCCTTGCTCACCATGCCACCGCTGCCACCCTTGTA
CAGCTCGTCCATGCCGAGAGTGATCCCGGCGGCGGTCACGAACT
