>Addgene plasmid #40007 | EKAR2G_design2_mTFP_159_Venus_195 | addgene partial sequence | sequence record 55452 | EGFP-N 5'-CGTCGCCGTCCAGCTCGACCAG-3'
AGCTCCTCGCCCTTGCTCACCATGCCACCGCTGCCACCCTTGTACAGCTCGTCCATGCCGAGAGTGATCC
CGGCGGCGGTCACGAACTCCAGCAGGACCATGTGATCGCGCTTCTCGTTGGGGTCTTTGCTCAGGGCGGA
CTGGTAGCTCAGGTAGTGGTTGTCGGGCAGCAGCATGGCGGCCGCTTTAGTAGAACCTTCACCAGAACCA
GGTTTACCAGAACCAGAAGTTCCGGAGCGCACGTACATCCTCTCGGTGGAGGCGTCCCAGCCGGTGGTCT
TCTTCTGCATCACGGGGCCGTTGGGGGGGAAGTTCTCGCCCTTGAGGTGTATCTCGTAGATGAAGGAGTC
CTCCTCCATGGAGATGTCGGACTTCACCTTCACGATGCCCTTGTCCTCGAAGGTCATGGTGCGCTCCCAA
GAGTAGCCCTCGGGGAAGGACTGCTTGAAGTAGTTGGGGATGTCGTCGGGGTACTTGGTGAAGGCCCTGT
TGCCGTAGGCGAACGCGGTGGTCAGAATGTCGTAGGAGAAGGGCAGGGGGGCTCCCTCCTTCACCTCCAG
GTTGATGGTGTTGGTGCCGTCGTAGGGCTTGCCCTCGCCCTCGCCCTCGATCACGAAGGCGTGGCCATTC
ACGTTGCCCTCCATCTTCAGCTTGATCTTCATGTCGGGCTTGATTACGCCCATTGTGGTCTCCTCGCCCT
TGCTCACCATTCCTCCGCTAGCACCCTTGTACAGCTCGTCCATGCCGTCGGTGGAGTTGCGGGCCACGGC
GCTCTCGTAAACGGTCACCTTGTTGTAGTCCTTGTCGTGGTTCAGGATCTCGATGCGGTGGTCCACAAAG
TGATAGTCGGGCAGCTTCACCGCCTTCTTGGCCCTGTAGATGGTCTTGAAGTCAACGCGGTGGTGGCCGC
CGCCCTCCAGCAGCAGCTTGTGC
